>Addgene plasmid #20373 | GST TopBP1 C (aa 978-1522) | depositor full sequence | sequence record 9587 | Author sequence
ACGTTATCGACTGCACGGTGCACCAATGCTTCTGGCGTCAGGCAGCCATCGGAAGCTGTGGTATGGCTGT
GCAGGTCGTAAATCACTGCATAATTCGTGTCGCTCAAGGCGCACTCCCGTTCTGGATAATGTTTTTTGCG
CCGACATCATAACGGTTCTGGCAAATATTCTGAAATGAGCTGTTGACAATTAATCATCGGCTCGTATAAT
GTGTGGAATTGTGAGCGGATAACAATTTCACACAGGAAACAGTATTCATGTCCCCTATACTAGGTTATTG
GAAAATTAAGGGCCTTGTGCAACCCACTCGACTTCTTTTGGAATATCTTGAAGAAAAATATGAAGAGCAT
TTGTATGAGCGCGATGAAGGTGATAAATGGCGAAACAAAAAGTTTGAATTGGGTTTGGAGTTTCCCAATC
TTCCTTATTATATTGATGGTGATGTTAAATTAACACAGTCTATGGCCATCATACGTTATATAGCTGACAA
GCACAACATGTTGGGTGGTTGTCCAAAAGAGCGTGCAGAGATTTCAATGCTTGAAGGAGCGGTTTTGGAT
ATTAGATACGGTGTTTCGAGAATTGCATATAGTAAAGACTTTGAAACTCTCAAAGTTGATTTTCTTAGCA
AGCTACCTGAAATGCTGAAAATGTTCGAAGATCGTTTATGTCATAAAACATATTTAAATGGTGATCATGT
AACCCATCCTGACTTCATGTTGTATGACGCTCTTGATGTTGTTTTATACATGGACCCAATGTGCCTGGAT
GCGTTCCCAAAATTAGTTTGTTTTAAAAAACGTATTGAAGCTATCCCACAAATTGATAAGTACTTGAAAT
CCAGCAAGTATATAGCATGGCCTTTGCAGGGCTGGCAAGCCACGTTTGGTGGTGGCGACCATCCTCCAAA
ATCGGATCTGGAAGTTCTGTTCCAGGGGCCCCTGGGATCCGCCCAAGAGTGTAAACATCTTCCTGAATCT
CTTTATCCACATACTTATAATCCCAAAATGAGCTTGGATATCAGCGCAGTGCAAGATGGCCGGCTCTGTA
ATAGTCGACTACTCTCAGCTGTGTCTTCAACAAAGGATGATGAGCCAGATCCTTTGATTTTAGAAGAAAA
TGATGTAGACAATATGGCCACCAATAATAAAGAGTCAGCACCATCAAATGGAAGTGGAAAGAATGACTCT
AAAGGAGTTCTGACACAGACCTTAGAGATGAGAGAGAACTTTCAGAAGCAGTTACAGGAGATAATGTCTG
CAACATCAATAGTGAAACCCCAAGGGCAGAGGACTTCCCTTTCAAGAAGTGGTTGTAACAGCGCATCTTC
AACCCCTGACAGCACTCGCTCTGCTCGCAGTGGACGAAGTAGAGTCCTAGAGGCACTGAGGCAGTCTCGT
CAGACAGTACCTGATGTCAACACAGAGCCTTCCCAAAATGAACAGATCATTTGGGATGACCCTACAGCAA
GGGAGGAGAGAGCAAGGCTTGCCAGCAATTTGCAGTGGCCTAGTTGTCCCACACAATACTCTGAGCTTCA
GGTTGACATTCAAAACTTGGAGGATTCTCCTTTTCAAAAGCCTTTACATGATTCAGAAATTGCTAAACAG
GCTGTCTGTGATCCTGGAAACATACGTGTGACTGAAGCTCCCAAACACCCAATCTCTGAAGAACTGGAAA
CTCCCATAAAAGACAGCCACCTGATCCCTACGCCTCAAGCCCCCAGTATTGCCTTTCCACTCGCCAACCC
CCCTGTGGCTCCGCACCCTAGAGAAAAGATTATAACGATAGAGGAGACTCATGAAGAATTAAAAAAACAG
TACATATTTCAGTTATCATCTCTGAATCCTCAAGAACGTATTGACTATTGTCATCTGATTGAGAAACTAG
GTGGATTGGTGATAGAAAAGCAGTGCTTTGATCCCACCTGTACACACATTGTTGTGGGACATCCACTTCG
AAACGAGAAGTATTTAGCCTCAGTGGCAGCTGGGAAGTGGGTGCTTCATCGCTCCTACCTTGAAGCCTGC
AGGACTGCTGGACACTTCGTGCAGGAAGAAGACTATGAATGGGGAAGTAGTTCCATACTTGATGTTCTGA
CTGGAATCAATGTACAGCAACGAAGACTAGCACTTGCAGCAATGAGATGGAGAAAAAAAATCCAGCAAAG
ACAAGAATCTGGCATTGTTGAGGGAGCATTTAGTGGGTGGAAGGTTATTTTACATGTGGATCAGTCTCGA
GAAGCAGGCTTCAAACGCCTTCTTCAGTCAGGAGGAGCAAAGGTGCTACCTGGTCATTCTGTACCTTTAT
TTAAAGAGGCCACACATCTTTTTTCTGACTTGAATAAACTGAAACCAGATGACTCAGGAGTTAATATAGC
AGAAGCTGCTGCCCAGAACGTGTACTGCTTGAGAACAGAATACATTGCTGATTATCTCATGCAGGAATCA
CCTCCTCATGTAGAAAATTACTGTCTACCAGAAGCTATTTCATTTATTCAGAATAATAAGGAACTTGGGA
CTGGATTATCACAAAAGAGGAAAGCTCCTACAGAAAAAAATAAAATCAAACGACCTAGAGTACACTAAGC
GGCCGCATCGTGACTGACTGACGATCTGCCTCGCGCGTTTCGGTGATGACGGTGAAAACCTCTGACACAT
GCAGCTCCCGGAGACGGTCACAGCTTGTCTGTAAGCGGATGCCGGGAGCAGACAAGCCCGTCAGGGCGCG
TCAGCGGGTGTTGGCGGGTGTCGGGGCGCAGCCATGACCCAGTCACGTAGCGATAGCGGAGTGTATAATT
CTTGAAGACGAAAGGGCCTCGTGATACGCCTATTTTTATAGGTTAATGTCATGATAATAATGGTTTCTTA
GACGTCAGGTGGCACTTTTCGGGGAAATGTGCGCGGAACCCCTATTTGTTTATTTTTCTAAATACATTCA
AATATGTATCCGCTCATGAGACAATAACCCTGATAAATGCTTCAATAATATTGAAAAAGGAAGAGTATGA
GTATTCAACATTTCCGTGTCGCCCTTATTCCCTTTTTTGCGGCATTTTGCCTTCCTGTTTTTGCTCACCC
AGAAACGCTGGTGAAAGTAAAAGATGCTGAAGATCAGTTGGGTGCACGAGTGGGTTACATCGAACTGGAT
CTCAACAGCGGTAAGATCCTTGAGAGTTTTCGCCCCGAAGAACGTTTTCCAATGATGAGCACTTTTAAAG
TTCTGCTATGTGGCGCGGTATTATCCCGTGTTGACGCCGGGCAAGAGCAACTCGGTCGCCGCATACACTA
TTCTCAGAATGACTTGGTTGAGTACTCACCAGTCACAGAAAAGCATCTTACGGATGGCATGACAGTAAGA
GAATTATGCAGTGCTGCCATAACCATGAGTGATAACACTGCGGCCAACTTACTTCTGACAACGATCGGAG
GACCGAAGGAGCTAACCGCTTTTTTGCACAACATGGGGGATCATGTAACTCGCCTTGATCGTTGGGAACC
GGAGCTGAATGAAGCCATACCAAACGACGAGCGTGACACCACGATGCCTGCAGCAATGGCAACAACGTTG
CGCAAACTATTAACTGGCGAACTACTTACTCTAGCTTCCCGGCAACAATTAATAGACTGGATGGAGGCGG
ATAAAGTTGCAGGACCACTTCTGCGCTCGGCCCTTCCGGCTGGCTGGTTTATTGCTGATAAATCTGGAGC
CGGTGAGCGTGGGTCTCGCGGTATCATTGCAGCACTGGGGCCAGATGGTAAGCCCTCCCGTATCGTAGTT
ATCTACACGACGGGGAGTCAGGCAACTATGGATGAACGAAATAGACAGATCGCTGAGATAGGTGCCTCAC
TGATTAAGCATTGGTAACTGTCAGACCAAGTTTACTCATATATACTTTAGATTGATTTAAAACTTCATTT
TTAATTTAAAAGGATCTAGGTGAAGATCCTTTTTGATAATCTCATGACCAAAATCCCTTAACGTGAGTTT
TCGTTCCACTGAGCGTCAGACCCCGTAGAAAAGATCAAAGGATCTTCTTGAGATCCTTTTTTTCTGCGCG
TAATCTGCTGCTTGCAAACAAAAAAACCACCGCTACCAGCGGTGGTTTGTTTGCCGGATCAAGAGCTACC
AACTCTTTTTCCGAAGGTAACTGGCTTCAGCAGAGCGCAGATACCAAATACTGTCCTTCTAGTGTAGCCG
TAGTTAGGCCACCACTTCAAGAACTCTGTAGCACCGCCTACATACCTCGCTCTGCTAATCCTGTTACCAG
TGGCTGCTGCCAGTGGCGATAAGTCGTGTCTTACCGGGTTGGACTCAAGACGATAGTTACCGGATAAGGC
GCAGCGGTCGGGCTGAACGGGGGGTTCGTGCACACAGCCCAGCTTGGAGCGAACGACCTACACCGAACTG
AGATACCTACAGCGTGAGCTATGAGAAAGCGCCACGCTTCCCGAAGGGAGAAAGGCGGACAGGTATCCGG
TAAGCGGCAGGGTCGGAACAGGAGAGCGCACGAGGGAGCTTCCAGGGGGAAACGCCTGGTATCTTTATAG
TCCTGTCGGGTTTCGCCACCTCTGACTTGAGCGTCGATTTTTGTGATGCTCGTCAGGGGGGCGGAGCCTA
TGGAAAAACGCCAGCAACGCGGCCTTTTTACGGTTCCTGGCCTTTTGCTGGCCTTTTGCTCACATGTTCT
TTCCTGCGTTATCCCCTGATTCTGTGGATAACCGTATTACCGCCTTTGAGTGAGCTGATACCGCTCGCCG
CAGCCGAACGACCGAGCGCAGCGAGTCAGTGAGCGAGGAAGCGGAAGAGCGCCTGATGCGGTATTTTCTC
CTTACGCATCTGTGCGGTATTTCACACCGCATAAATTCCGACACCATCGAATGGTGCAAAACCTTTCGCG
GTATGGCATGATAGCGCCCGGAAGAGAGTCAATTCAGGGTGGTGAATGTGAAACCAGTAACGTTATACGA
TGTCGCAGAGTATGCCGGTGTCTCTTATCAGACCGTTTCCCGCGTGGTGAACCAGGCCAGCCACGTTTCT
GCGAAAACGCGGGAAAAAGTGGAAGCGGCGATGGCGGAGCTGAATTACATTCCCAACCGCGTGGCACAAC
AACTGGCGGGCAAACAGTCGTTGCTGATTGGCGTTGCCACCTCCAGTCTGGCCCTGCACGCGCCGTCGCA
AATTGTCGCGGCGATTAAATCTCGCGCCGATCAACTGGGTGCCAGCGTGGTGGTGTCGATGGTAGAACGA
AGCGGCGTCGAAGCCTGTAAAGCGGCGGTGCACAATCTTCTCGCGCAACGCGTCAGTGGGCTGATCATTA
ACTATCCGCTGGATGACCAGGATGCCATTGCTGTGGAAGCTGCCTGCACTAATGTTCCGGCGTTATTTCT
TGATGTCTCTGACCAGACACCCATCAACAGTATTATTTTCTCCCATGAAGACGGTACGCGACTGGGCGTG
GAGCATCTGGTCGCATTGGGTCACCAGCAAATCGCGCTGTTAGCGGGCCCATTAAGTTCTGTCTCGGCGC
GTCTGCGTCTGGCTGGCTGGCATAAATATCTCACTCGCAATCAAATTCAGCCGATAGCGGAACGGGAAGG
CGACTGGAGTGCCATGTCCGGTTTTCAACAAACCATGCAAATGCTGAATGAGGGCATCGTTCCCACTGCG
ATGCTGGTTGCCAACGATCAGATGGCGCTGGGCGCAATGCGCGCCATTACCGAGTCCGGGCTGCGCGTTG
GTGCGGATATCTCGGTAGTGGGATACGACGATACCGAAGACAGCTCATGTTATATCCCGCCGTCAACCAC
CATCAAACAGGATTTTCGCCTGCTGGGGCAAACCAGCGTGGACCGCTTGCTGCAACTCTCTCAGGGCCAG
GCGGTGAAGGGCAATCAGCTGTTGCCCGTCTCACTGGTGAAAAGAAAAACCACCCTGGCGCCCAATACGC
AAACCGCCTCTCCCCGCGCGTTGGCCGATTCATTAATGCAGCTGGCACGACAGGTTTCCCGACTGGAAAG
CGGGCAGTGAGCGCAACGCAATTAATGTGAGTTAGCTCACTCATTAGGCACCCCAGGCTTTACACTTTAT
GCTTCCGGCTCGTATGTTGTGTGGAATTGTGAGCGGATAACAATTTCACACAGGAAACAGCTATGACCAT
GATTACGGATTCACTGGCCGTCGTTTTACAACGTCGTGACTGGGAAAACCCTGGCGTTACCCAACTTAAT
CGCCTTGCAGCACATCCCCCTTTCGCCAGCTGGCGTAATAGCGAAGAGGCCCGCACCGATCGCCCTTCCC
AACAGTTGCGCAGCCTGAATGGCGAATGGCGCTTTGCCTGGTTTCCGGCACCAGAAGCGGTGCCGGAAAG
CTGGCTGGAGTGCGATCTTCCTGAGGCCGATACTGTCGTCGTCCCCTCAAACTGGCAGATGCACGGTTAC
GATGCGCCCATCTACACCAACGTAACCTATCCCATTACGGTCAATCCGCCGTTTGTTCCCACGGAGAATC
CGACGGGTTGTTACTCGCTCACATTTAATGTTGATGAAAGCTGGCTACAGGAAGGCCAGACGCGAATTAT
TTTTGATGGCGTTGGAATT
Features (pLannotate 1.2.2; 17 found; start..end, strand, type, name):
      6..107     -  CDS            yciV (fragment): RNAAM_ECOLI - Also known as trpH From Escherichia coli (strain K12).
    183..211     +  promoter       tac promoter: strong E. coli promoter; hybrid between the trp and lac UV5 promoters
    219..235     +  protein_bind   lac operator: The lac repressor binds to the lac operator to inhibit transcription in E. coli. This inhibition can be relieved by adding lactose or isopropyl-β-D-thiogalactopyranoside (IPTG). lac repressor encoded by lacI
    258..911     +  CDS            GST26_SCHJA: Experimental evidence at protein level: Swiss-Prot protein existence level 1. GST isoenzymes appear to play a central role in the parasite detoxification system. Other functions are also suspected including a role in increasing the solubility of haematin in the parasite gut. From Schistosoma japonicum (Blood fluke).
    942..2585    +  CDS            TOPBP1 (fragment): TOPB1_HUMAN - Also known as KIAA0259. Experimental evidence at protein level: Swiss-Prot protein existence level 1. Required for DNA replication. Plays a role in the rescue of stalled replication forks and checkpoint control. Binds double-stranded DNA breaks and nicks as well as single-stranded DNA. Recruits the SWI/SNF chromatin remodeling complex to E2F1-responsive promoters. Down-regulates E2F1 activity and inhibits E2F1-dependent apoptosis during G1/S transition and after DNA damage. Induces a large increase in the kinase activity of ATR (PubMed:16530042). From Homo sapiens (Human).
   2616..2655    +  CDS            rop (fragment): Rop protein, which maintains plasmids at low copy number; rop
   2757..2797    +  misc_feature   bom (fragment): basis of mobility region from pBR322
   2902..3006    +  promoter       AmpR promoter: bla
   3007..3867    +  CDS            AmpR: β-lactamase; bla; confers resistance to ampicillin, carbenicillin, and related antibiotics
   4038..4626    +  rep_origin     ori: high-copy-number ColE1/pMB1/pBR322/pUC origin of replication
   4812..4863    -  misc_feature   bom (fragment): basis of mobility region from pBR322
   4870..4947    +  promoter       lacIq promoter: lacI (mutant); In the lacIq allele, a single base change in the promoter boosts expression of the lacI gene about 10-fold.
   4948..6030    +  CDS            lacI: lac repressor; lacI; The lac repressor binds to the lac operator to inhibit transcription in E. coli. This inhibition can be relieved by adding lactose or isopropyl-β-D-thiogalactopyranoside (IPTG).
   6043..6064    +  protein_bind   CAP binding site: CAP binding activates transcription in the presence of cAMP. E. coli catabolite activator protein
   6079..6109    +  promoter       lac promoter: promoter for the E. coli lac operon
   6117..6133    +  protein_bind   lac operator: The lac repressor binds to the lac operator to inhibit transcription in E. coli. This inhibition can be relieved by adding lactose or isopropyl-β-D-thiogalactopyranoside (IPTG). lac repressor encoded by lacI
   6153..6326    +  CDS            lacZα: LacZα fragment of β-galactosidase; lacZ fragment
