[The description below was written by a language model from this plasmid's Addgene catalogue record and pLannotate feature annotations shown in this document.]
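Description:
GST TopBP1 C (aa 978-1522) is a bacterial expression plasmid built on the pGEX6P1 backbone for producing a C-terminal fragment of human TopBP1 (topoisomerase II beta binding protein 1) as a glutathione S-transferase fusion in E. coli. The full annotated sequence is about 6.6 kb, consistent with the roughly 4.9 kb backbone plus a 1.6 kb insert. It replicates from a ColE1/pMB1-type origin and is selected with ampicillin through the bla (β-lactamase) gene under its own promoter. The catalogue lists the copy number as unknown. Short rop, bom, yciV and lacZα annotations are backbone remnants rather than functional payload.

Expression is driven by the tac promoter, a strong trp/lac hybrid, followed by a lac operator. The plasmid also carries lacI under the lacIq promoter, so it supplies its own repressor. Transcription is therefore kept low until it is relieved by IPTG. Downstream lies the Schistosoma japonicum GST coding sequence, followed after a short linker by the TOPBP1 fragment encoding residues 978-1522, cloned between BamHI and NotI sites that both remain intact. In the pGEX-6P series this linker normally encodes a PreScission protease site for removing the tag, although the feature table does not annotate it. The GST moiety allows affinity purification on glutathione resin and use in pull-down assays.

The associated publication concerns cooperative activation of the ATR checkpoint kinase by TopBP1 and damaged DNA. The construct is therefore suited to making recombinant TopBP1 C-terminal protein for biochemical studies of ATR activation and DNA damage checkpoint signalling.
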