Addgene plasmid #20373: GST TopBP1 C (aa 978-1522)
Depositing lab: Aziz Sancar. Depositing organization: University of North Carolina at Chapel Hill. Publication: Cooperative activation of the ATR checkpoint kinase by TopBP1 and damaged DNA. Choi JH, Lindsey-Boltz LA, Sancar A. Nucleic Acids Res. 2009 Apr;37(5):1501-9. doi: 10.1093/nar/gkn1075. Epub 2009 Jan 12. PubMed 19139065.
Backbone
  Vector backbone: pGEX6P1
  Backbone manufacturer: Amersham
  Backbone size w/o insert (bp): 4900
  Vector type: Bacterial Expression
Growth in bacteria
  Bacterial resistance: Ampicillin, 100 μg/mL
  Growth temperature: 37°C
  Growth strain: DH5alpha
  Copy number: Unknown
Gene/Insert
  Gene/Insert name: TopBP1 (978-1522) (alt names: TOPBP1; topoisomerase II beta binding protein 1)
  Species: H. sapiens (human)
  Insert size (bp): 1632
  Mutation: amino acids 978-1522
  Entrez Gene: TOPBP1 (a.k.a. Dpb11, TOP2BP1)
  Cloning method: Restriction Enzyme; 5′ cloning site BamHI (not destroyed); 3′ cloning site NotI (not destroyed)
  Sequencing primers: 5′ pGEX 5'; 3′ pGEX 3'
Terms and licenses: Academic/Nonprofit Terms; Industry Terms: Not Available to Industry
How to cite: GST TopBP1 C (aa 978-1522) was a gift from Aziz Sancar (Addgene plasmid # 20373 ; http://n2t.net/addgene:20373 ; RRID:Addgene_20373)
