>Addgene plasmid #20373 | GST TopBP1 C (aa 978-1522) | addgene partial sequence | sequence record 26189 | 20373 with pGEX-3
CCGAAACGCGCGAGGCAGATCGTCAGTCAGTCACGATGCGGCCGCTTAGTGTACTCTAGGTCGTTTGATT
TTATTTTTTTCTGTAGGAGCTTTCCTCTTTTGTGATAATCCAGTCCCAAGTTCCTTATTATTCTGAATAA
ATGAAATAGCTTCTGGTAGACAGTAATTTTCTACATGAGGAGGTGATTCCTGCATGAGATAATCAGCAAT
GTATTCTGTTCTCAAGCAGTACACGTTCTGGGCAGCAGCTTCTGCTATATTAACTCCCGAGTCATCTGGT
TTCAGTTTATTCAAGTCAGAAAAAAGATGTGTGGCCTCTTTAAATAAAGGTACAGAATGACCAGGTAGCA
CCTTTGCTCCTCCTGACTGAAGAAGGCGTTTGAAGCCTGCTTCTCGAGACTGATCCACATGTAAAATAAC
CTTCCACCCACTAAATGCTCCCTCAACAATGCCAGATTCTTGTCTTTGCTGGATTTTTTTTCTCCATCTC
ATTGCTGCAAGTGCTAGTCTTCGTTGCTGTACATTGATTCCAGTCAAAACATCAAGTATGGAACTACTTC
CCCATTCATAGTCTTCTTCCTGCACGAAGTGTCCAGCAGTCCTGCAGGCTTCAAGGTAGGAGCGATGAAG
CACCCACTTCCCAGCTGCCACTGAGGCTAAATACTTCTCGTTTCGAAGTGGATGTCCCACAACAATGTGT
GTACAGGTGGGACCAANGCACTGCTTTTCTATCACAATCCACCTAGTTTCTC
