>Addgene plasmid #20373 | GST TopBP1 C (aa 978-1522) | addgene partial sequence | sequence record 26190 | 20373 with pGEX-5
CTGGAGTTCTGTTCCAGGGGCCCCTGGGATCCGCCCAAGAGTGTAAACATCTTCCTGAATCTCTTTATCC
ACATACTTATAATCCCAAAATGAGCTTGGATATCAGCGCAGTGCAAGATGGCCGGCTCTGTAATAGTCGA
CTACTCTCAGCTGTGTCTTCAACAAAGGATGATGAGCCAGATCCTTTGATTTTAGAAGAAAATGATGTAG
ACAATATGGCCACCAATAATAAAGAGTCAGCACCATCAAATGGAAGTGGAAAGAATGACTCTAAAGGAGT
TCTGACACAGACCTTAGAGATGAGAGAGAACTTTCAGAAGCAGTTACAGGAGATAATGTCTGCAACATCA
ATAGTGAAACCCCAAGGGCAGAGGACTTCCCTTTCAAGAAGTGGTTGTAACAGCGCATCTTCAACCCCTG
ACAGCACTCGCTCTGCTCGCAGTGGACGAAGTAGAGTCCTAGAGGCACTGAGGCAGTCTCGTCAGACAGT
ACCTGATGTCAACACAGAGCCTTCCCAAAATGAACAGATCATTTGGGATGACCCTACAGCAAGGGAGGAG
AGAGCAAGGCTTGCCAGCAATTTGCAGTGGCCTAGTTGTCCCACACAATACTCTGAGCTTCAGGTTGACA
TTCAAAATTTGGAGGATTCTCCTTTTCAAAAGCCTTTACATGATTCAGAAATTGCTAAACAGGCTGTCTG
TGATCCTGGAAACATACGTGTGACTGAAGCTCCCAAACACCCAATCTCTGAAGAACTGGAAACTCCCATA
AAAGACAGCCACCTGATCCCTACGCCTCAAGCCCCCAGTATTGCCTTTCCACTCGCCAACCCCCCTGTGG
CTCCGCACCCTAGAGAAAAGA
